>Addgene plasmid #116813 | pHAGE-DDR1__PAK1 | addgene full sequence | sequence record 237751 | Addgene NGS Result
GTAGGAGGCTTGGTAGGTTTAAGAATAGTTTTTGCTGTACTTTCTATAGTGAATAGAGTTAGGCAGGGAT
ATTCACCATTATCGTTTCAGACCCACCTCCCAACCCCGAGGGGACCCGACAGGCCCGAAGGAATAGAAGA
AGAAGGTGGAGAGAGAGACAGAGACAGATCCATTCGATTAGTGAACGGATCTCGACGGTATCGCCGAATT
CACAAATGGCAGTATTCATCCACAATTTTAAAAGAAAAGGGGGGATTGGGGGGTACAGTGCAGGGGAAAG
AATAGTAGACATAATAGCAACAGACATACAAACTAAAGAATTACAAAAACAAATTACAAAAATTCAAAAT
TTTCGGGTTTATTACAGGGACAGCAGAGATCCAGTTTGGACTAGTCGTGAGGCTCCGGTGCCCGTCAGTG
GGCAGAGCGCACATCGCCCACAGTCCCCGAGAAGTTGGGGGGAGGGGTCGGCAATTGAACCGGTGCCTAG
AGAAGGTGGCGCGGGGTAAACTGGGAAAGTGATGTCGTGTACTGGCTCCGCCTTTTTCCCGAGGGTGGGG
GAGAACCGTATATAAGTGCAGTAGTCGCCGTGAACGTTCTTTTTCGCAACGGGTTTGCCGCCAGAACACA
GGTAAGTGCCGTGTGTGGTTCCCGCGGGCCTGGCCTCTTTACGGGTTATGGCCCTTGCGTGCCTTGAATT
ACTTCCACCTGGCTGCAGTACGTGATTCTTGATCCCGAGCTTCGGGTTGGAAGTGGGTGGGAGAGTTCGA
GGCCTTGCGCTTAAGGAGCCCCTTCGCCTCGTGCTTGAGTTGAGGCCTGGCCTGGGCGCTGGGGCCGCCG
CGTGCGAATCTGGTGGCACCTTCGCGCCTGTCTCGCTGCTTTCGATAAGTCTCTAGCCATTTAAAATTTT
TGATGACCTGCTGCGACGCTTTTTTTCTGGCAAGATAGTCTTGTAAATGCGGGCCAAGATCTGCACACTG
GTATTTCGGTTTTTGGGGCCGCGGGCGGCGACGGGGCCCGTGCGTCCCAGCGCACATGTTCGGCGAGGCG
GGGCCTGCGAGCGCGGCCACCGAGAATCGGACGGGGGTAGTCTCAAGCTGGCCGGCCTGCTCTGGTGCCT
GGCCTCGCGCCGCCGTGTATCGCCCCGCCCTGGGCGGCAAGGCTGGCCCGGTCGGCACCAGTTGCGTGAG
CGGAAAGATGGCCGCTTCCCGGCCCTGCTGCAGGGAGCTCAAAATGGAGGACGCGGCGCTCGGGAGAGCG
GGCGGGTGAGTCACCCACACAAAGGAAAAGGGCCTTTCCGTCCTCAGCCGTCGCTTCATGTGACTCCACG
GAGTACCGGGCGCCGTCCAGGCACCTCGATTAGTTCTCGAGCTTTTGGAGTACGTCGTCTTTAGGTTGGG
GGGAGGGGTTTTATGCGATGGAGTTTCCCCACACTGAGTGGGTGGAGACTGAAGTTAGGCCAGCTTGGCA
CTTGATGTAATTCTCCTTGGAATTTGCCCTTTTTGAGTTTGGATCTTGGTTCATTCTCAAGCCTCAGACA
GTGGTTCAAAGTTTTTTTCTTCCATTTCAGGTGTCGTGAAGCGGCCCTGCAGATATCAACAAGTTTGTAC
AAAAAAGTTGGCATGGGACCAGAGGCCCTGTCATCTTTACTGCTGCTGCTCTTGGTGGCAAGTGGAGATG
CTGACATGAAGGGACATTTTGATCCTGCCAAGTGCCGCTATGCCCTGGGCATGCAGGACCGGACCATCCC
AGACAGTGACATCTCTGCTTCCAGCTCCTGGTCAGATTCCACTGCCGCCCGCCACAGCAGGTTGGAGAGC
AGTGACGGGGATGGGGCCTGGTGCCCCGCAGGGTCGGTGTTTCCCAAGGAGGAGGAGTACTTGCAGGTGG
ATCTACAACGACTGCACCTGGTGGCTCTGGTGGGCACCCAGGGACGGCATGCCGGGGGCCTGGGCAAGGA
GTTCTCCCGGAGCTACCGGCTGCGTTACTCCCGGGATGGTCGCCGCTGGATGGGCTGGAAGGACCGCTGG
GGTCAGGAGGTGATCTCAGGCAATGAGGACCCTGAGGGAGTGGTGCTGAAGGACCTTGGGCCCCCCATGG
TTGCCCGACTGGTTCGCTTCTACCCCCGGGCTGACCGGGTCATGAGCGTCTGTCTGCGGGTAGAGCTCTA
TGGCTGCCTCTGGAGGGATGGACTCCTGTCTTACACTGCCCCTGTGGGGCAGACAATGTATTTATCTGAG
GCCGTGTACCTCAACGACTCCACCTATGACGGACATACCGTGGGCGGACTGCAGTATGGGGGTCTGGGCC
AGCTGGCAGATGGTGTGGTGGGGCTGGATGACTTTAGGAAGAGTCAGGAGCTGCGGGTCTGGCCAGGCTA
TGACTATGTGGGATGGAGCAACCACAGCTTCTCCAGTGGCTATGTGGAGATGGAGTTTGAGTTTGACCGG
CTGAGGGCCTTCCAGGCTATGCAGGTCCACTGTAACAACATGCACACGCTGGGAGCCCGTCTGCCTGGCG
GGGTGGAATGTCGCTTCCGGCGTGGCCCTGCCATGGCCTGGGAGGGGGAGCCCATGCGCCACAACCTAGG
GGGCAACCTGGGGGACCCCAGAGCCCGGGCTGTCTCAGTGCCCCTTGGCGGCCGTGTGGCTCGCTTTCTG
CAGTGCCGCTTCCTCTTTGCGGGGCCCTGGTTACTCTTCAGCGAAATCTCCTTCATCTCTGATGTGGTGA
ACAATTCCTCTCCGGCACTGGGAGGCACCTTCCCGCCAGCCCCCTGGTGGCCGCCTGGCCCACCTCCCAC
CAACTTCAGCAGCTTGGAGCTGGAGCCCAGAGGCCAGCAGCCCGTGGCCAAGGCCGAGGGGAGCCCGACC
GCCATCCTCATCGGCTGCCTGGTGGCCATCATCCTGCTCCTGCTGCTCATCATTGCCCTCATGCTCTGGC
GGCTGCACTGGCGCAGGCTCCTCAGCAAGTCCCAGCTTTCTTGTACAAAGTGGTTCAATGTGAAGGCTGT
GTCTGAGACTCCTGCAGTGCCACCAGTTTCAGAAGATGAGGATGATGATGATGATGATGCTACCCCACCA
CCAGTGATTGCTCCACGCCCAGAGCACACAAAATCTGTATACACACGGTCTGTGATTGAACCACTTCCTG
TCACTCCAACTCGGGACGTGGCTACATCTCCCATTTCACCTACTGAAAATAACACCACTCCACCAGATGC
TTTGACCCGGAATACTGAGAAGCAGAAGAAGAAGCCTAAAATGTCTGATGAGGAGATCTTGGAGAAATTA
CGAAGCATAGTGAGTGTGGGCGATCCTAAGAAGAAATATACACGGTTTGAGAAGATTGGACAAGGTGCTT
CAGGCACCGTGTACACAGCAATGGATGTGGCCACAGGACAGGAGGTGGCCATTAAGCAGATGAATCTTCA
GCAGCAGCCCAAGAAAGAGCTGATTATTAATGAGATCCTGGTCATGAGGGAAAACAAGAACCCAAACATT
GTGAATTACTTGGACAGTTACCTCGTGGGAGATGAGCTGTGGGTTGTTATGGAATACTTGGCTGGAGGCT
CCTTGACAGATGTGGTGACAGAAACTTGCATGGATGAAGGCCAAATTGCAGCTGTGTGCCGTGAGTGTCT
GCAGGCTCTGGAGTTCTTGCATTCGAACCAGGTCATTCACAGAGACATCAAGAGTGACAATATTCTGTTG
GGAATGGATGGCTCTGTCAAGCTAACTGACTTTGGATTCTGTGCACAGATAACCCCAGAGCAGAGCAAAC
GGAGCACCATGGTAGGAACCCCATACTGGATGGCACCAGAGGTTGTGACACGAAAGGCCTATGGGCCCAA
GGTTGACATCTGGTCCCTGGGCATCATGGCCATCGAAATGATTGAAGGGGAGCCTCCATACCTCAATGAA
AACCCTCTGAGAGCCTTGTACCTCATTGCCACCAATGGGACCCCAGAACTTCAGAACCCAGAGAAGCTGT
CAGCTATCTTCCGGGACTTTCTGAACCGCTGTCTCGAGATGGATGTGGAGAAGAGAGGTTCAGCTAAAGA
GCTGCTACAGCATCAATTCCTGAAGATTGCCAAGCCCCTCTCCAGCCTCACTCCACTGATTGCTGCAGCT
AAGGAGGCAACAAAGAACAATCACTAACACCCAACTTTTCTATACAAAGTGGTTGATATCCAGCACAGTG
GCGGCCGCTCGAGTCTAGAGGGCCCGCGGTTCGAAGGTAAGCCTATCCCTAACCCTCTCCTCGGTCTCGA
TTCTACGCGTACCGGTTAGTAATGAGATCCCTCCCCCCCCCCTAACGTTACTGGCCGAAGCCGCTTGGAA
TAAGGCCGGTGTGCGTTTGTCTATATGTTATTTTCCACCATATTGCCGTCTTTTGGCAATGTGAGGGCCC
GGAAACCTGGCCCTGTCTTCTTGACGAGCATTCCTAGGGGTCTTTCCCCTCTCGCCAAAGGAATGCAAGG
TCTGTTGAATGTCGTGAAGGAAGCAGTTCCTCTGGAAGCTTCTTGAAGACAAACAACGTCTGTAGCGACC
CTTTGCAGGCAGCGGAACCCCCCACCTGGCGACAGGTGCCTCTGCGGCCAAAAGCCACGTGTATAAGATA
CACCTGCAAAGGCGGCACAACCCCAGTGCCACGTTGTGAGTTGGATAGTTGTGGAAAGAGTCAAATGGCT
CTCCTCAAGCGTATTCAACAAGGGGCTGAAGGATGCCCAGAAGGTACCCCATTGTATGGGATCTGATCTG
GGGCCTCGGTGCACATGCTTTACATGTGTTTAGTCGAGGTTAAAAAAACGTCTAGGCCCCCCGAACCACG
GGGACGTGGTTTTCCTTTGAAAAACACGATGATAATATGGCCACACATATGACCGAGTACAAGCCCACGG
TGCGCCTCGCCACCCGCGACGACGTCCCCAGGGCCGTACGCACCCTCGCCGCCGCGTTCGCCGACTACCC
CGCCACGCGCCACACCGTCGATCCGGACCGCCACATCGAGCGGGTCACCGAGCTGCAAGAACTCTTCCTC
ACGCGCGTCGGGCTCGACATCGGCAAGGTGTGGGTCGCGGACGACGGCGCCGCGGTGGCGGTCTGGACCA
CGCCGGAGAGCGTCGAAGCGGGGGCGGTGTTCGCCGAGATCGGCCCGCGCATGGCCGAGTTGAGCGGTTC
CCGGCTGGCCGCGCAGCAACAGATGGAAGGCCTCCTGGCGCCGCACCGGCCCAAGGAGCCCGCGTGGTTC
CTGGCCACCGTCGGCGTCTCGCCCGACCACCAGGGCAAGGGTCTGGGCAGCGCCGTCGTGCTCCCCGGAG
TGGAGGCGGCCGAGCGCGCCGGGGTGCCCGCCTTCCTGGAGACCTCCGCGCCCCGCAACCTCCCCTTCTA
CGAGCGGCTCGGCTTCACCGTCACCGCCGACGTCGAGGTGCCCGAAGGACCGCGCACCTGGTGCATGACC
CGCAAGCCCGGTGCCTAAATCGATAGATCCTAATCAACCTCTGGATTACAAAATTTGTGAAAGATTGACT
GGTATTCTTAACTATGTTGCTCCTTTTACGCTATGTGGATACGCTGCTTTAATGCCTTTGTATCATGCTA
TTGCTTCCCGTATGGCTTTCATTTTCTCCTCCTTGTATAAATCCTGGTTGCTGTCTCTTTATGAGGAGTT
GTGGCCCGTTGTCAGGCAACGTGGCGTGGTGTGCACTGTGTTTGCTGACGCAACCCCCACTGGTTGGGGC
ATTGCCACCACCTGTCAGCTCCTTTCCGGGACTTTCGCTTTCCCCCTCCCTATTGCCACGGCGGAACTCA
TCGCCGCCTGCCTTGCCCGCTGCTGGACAGGGGCTCGGCTGTTGGGCACTGACAATTCCGTGGTGTTGTC
GGGGAAATCATCGTCCTTTCCTTGGCTGCTCGCCTGTGTTGCCACCTGGATTCTGCGCGGGACGTCCTTC
TGCTACGTCCCTTCGGCCCTCAATCCAGCGGACCTTCCTTCCCGCGGCCTGCTGCCGGCTCTGCGGCCTC
TTCCGCGTCTTCGCCTTCGCCCTCAGACGAGTCGGATCTCCCTTTGGGCCGCCTCCCCGCCTGAGATCCT
TTAAGACCAATGACTTACAAGGCAGCTGTAGATCTTAGCCACTTTTTAAAAGAAAAGGGGGGACTGGAAG
GGCTAATTCACTCCCAACGAAGACAAGATCTGCTTTTTGCTTGTACTGGGTCTCTCTGGTTAGACCAGAT
CTGAGCCTGGGAGCTCTCTGGCTAACTAGGGAACCCACTGCTTAAGCCTCAATAAAGCTTGCCTTGAGTG
CTTCAAGTAGTGTGTGCCCGTCTGTTGTGTGACTCTGGTAACTAGAGATCCCTCAGACCCTTTTAGTCAG
TGTGGAAAATCTCTAGCAGTAGTAGTTCATGTCATCTTATTATTCAGTATTTATAACTTGCAAAGAAATG
AATATCAGAGAGTGAGAGGCCCGGGTTAATTAAGGAAAGGGCTAGATCATTCTTGAAGACGAAAGGGCCT
CGTGATACGCCTATTTTTATAGGTTAATGTCATGATAATAATGGTTTCTTAGACGTCAGGTGGCACTTTT
CGGGGAAATGTGCGCGGAACCCCTATTTGTTTATTTTTCTAAATACATTCAAATATGTATCCGCTCATGA
GACAATAACCCTGATAAATGCTTCAATAATATTGAAAAAGGAAGAGTATGAGTATTCAACATTTCCGTGT
CGCCCTTATTCCCTTTTTTGCGGCATTTTGCCTTCCTGTTTTTGCTCACCCAGAAACGCTGGTGAAAGTA
AAAGATGCTGAAGATCAGTTGGGTGCACGAGTGGGTTACATCGAACTGGATCTCAACAGCGGTAAGATCC
TTGAGAGTTTTCGCCCCGAAGAACGTTTTCCAATGATGAGCACTTTTAAAGTTCTGCTATGTGGCGCGGT
ATTATCCCGTGTTGACGCCGGGCAAGAGCAACTCGGTCGCCGCATACACTATTCTCAGAATGACTTGGTT
GAGTACTCACCAGTCACAGAAAAGCATCTTACGGATGGCATGACAGTAAGAGAATTATGCAGTGCTGCCA
TAACCATGAGTGATAACACTGCGGCCAACTTACTTCTGACAACGATCGGAGGACCGAAGGAGCTAACCGC
TTTTTTGCACAACATGGGGGATCATGTAACTCGCCTTGATCGTTGGGAACCGGAGCTGAATGAAGCCATA
CCAAACGACGAGCGTGACACCACGATGCCTGTAGCAATGGCAACAACGTTGCGCAAACTATTAACTGGCG
AACTACTTACTCTAGCTTCCCGGCAACAATTAATAGACTGGATGGAGGCGGATAAAGTTGCAGGACCACT
TCTGCGCTCGGCCCTTCCGGCTGGCTGGTTTATTGCTGATAAATCTGGAGCCGGTGAGCGTGGGTCTCGC
GGTATCATTGCAGCACTGGGGCCAGATGGTAAGCCCTCCCGTATCGTAGTTATCTACACGACGGGGAGTC
AGGCAACTATGGATGAACGAAATAGACAGATCGCTGAGATAGGTGCCTCACTGATTAAGCATTGGTAACT
GTCAGACCAAGTTTACTCATATATACTTTAGATTGATTTAAAACTTCATTTTTAATTTAAAAGGATCTAG
GTGAAGATCCTTTTTGATAATCTCATGACCAAAATCCCTTAACGTGAGTTTTCGTTCCACTGAGCGTCAG
ACCCCGTAGAAAAGATCAAAGGATCTTCTTGAGATCCTTTTTTTCTGCGCGTAATCTGCTGCTTGCAAAC
AAAAAAACCACCGCTACCAGCGGTGGTTTGTTTGCCGGATCAAGAGCTACCAACTCTTTTTCCGAAGGTA
ACTGGCTTCAGCAGAGCGCAGATACCAAATACTGTTCTTCTAGTGTAGCCGTAGTTAGGCCACCACTTCA
AGAACTCTGTAGCACCGCCTACATACCTCGCTCTGCTAATCCTGTTACCAGTGGCTGCTGCCAGTGGCGA
TAAGTCGTGTCTTACCGGGTTGGACTCAAGACGATAGTTACCGGATAAGGCGCAGCGGTCGGGCTGAACG
GGGGGTTCGTGCACACAGCCCAGCTTGGAGCGAACGACCTACACCGAACTGAGATACCTACAGCGTGAGC
TATGAGAAAGCGCCACGCTTCCCGAAGGGAGAAAGGCGGACAGGTATCCGGTAAGCGGCAGGGTCGGAAC
AGGAGAGCGCACGAGGGAGCTTCCAGGGGGAAACGCCTGGTATCTTTATAGTCCTGTCGGGTTTCGCCAC
CTCTGACTTGAGCGTCGATTTTTGTGATGCTCGTCAGGGGGGCGGAGCCTATGGAAAAACGCCAGCAACG
CGGCCTTTTTACGGTTCCTGGCCTTTTGCTGGCCTTTTGCTCACATGTTCTTTCCTGCGTTATCCCCTGA
TTCTGTGGATAACCGTATTACCGCCTTTGAGTGAGCTGATACCGCTCGCCGCAGCCGAACGACCGAGCGC
AGCGAGTCAGTGAGCGAGGAAGCGGAAGAGCGCCCAATACGCAAACCGCCTCTCCCCGCGCGTTGGCCGA
TTCATTAATGCAGCAAGCTCATGGCTGACTAATTTTTTTTATTTATGCAGAGGCCGAGGCCGCCTCGGCC
TCTGAGCTATTCCAGAAGTAGTGAGGAGGCTTTTTTGGAGGCCTAGGCTTTTGCAAAAAGCTCCCCGTGG
CACGACAGGTTTCCCGACTGGAAAGCGGGCAGTGAGCGCAACGCAATTAATGTGAGTTAGCTCACTCATT
AGGCACCCCAGGCTTTACACTTTATGCTTCCGGCTCGTATGTTGTGTGGAATTGTGAGCGGATAACAATT
TCACACAGGAAACAGCTATGACATGATTACGAATTTCACAAATAAAGCATTTTTTTCACTGCATTCTAGT
TGTGGTTTGTCCAAACTCATCAATGTATCTTATCATGTCTGGATCAACTGGATAACTCAAGCTAACCAAA
ATCATCCCAAACTTCCCACCCCATACCCTATTACCACTGCCAATTACCTGTGGTTTCATTTACTCTAAAC
CTGTGATTCCTCTGAATTATTTTCATTTTAAAGAAATTGTATTTGTTAAATATGTACTACAAACTTAGTA
GTTGGAAGGGCTAATTCACTCCCAAAGAAGACAAGATATCCTTGATCTGTGGATCTACCACACACAAGGC
TACTTCCCTGATTAGCAGAACTACACACCAGGGCCAGGGGTCAGATATCCACTGACCTTTGGATGGTGCT
ACAAGCTAGTACCAGTTGAGCCAGATAAGGTAGAAGAGGCCAATAAAGGAGAGAACACCAGCTTGTTACA
CCCTGTGAGCCTGCATGGGATGGATGACCCGGAGAGAGAAGTGTTAGAGTGGAGGTTTGACAGCCGCCTA
GCATTTCATCACGTGGCCCGAGAGCTGCATCCGGAGTACTTCAAGAACTGCTGATATCGAGCTTGCTACA
AGGGACTTTCCGCTGGGGACTTTCCAGGGAGGCGTGGCCTGGGCGGGACTGGGGAGTGGCGAGCCCTCAG
ATCCTGCATATAAGCAGCTGCTTTTTGCCTGTACTGGGTCTCTCTGGTTAGACCAGATCTGAGCCTGGGA
GCTCTCTGGCTAACTAGGGAACCCACTGCTTAAGCCTCAATAAAGCTTGCCTTGAGTGCTTCAAGTAGTG
TGTGCCCGTCTGTTGTGTGACTCTGGTAACTAGAGATCCCTCAGACCCTTTTAGTCAGTGTGGAAAATCT
CTAGCAGTGGCGCCCGAACAGGGACTTGAAAGCGAAAGGGAAACCAGAGGAGCTCTCTCGACGCAGGACT
CGGCTTGCTGAAGCGCGCACGGCAAGAGGCGAGGGGCGGCGACTGGTGAGTACGCCAAAAATTTTGACTA
GCGGAGGCTAGAAGGAGAGAGATGGGTGCGAGAGCGTCAGTATTAAGCGGGGGAGAATTAGATCGCGATG
GGAAAAAATTCGGTTAAGGCCAGGGGGAAAGAAAAAATATAAATTAAAACATATAGTATGGGCAAGCAGG
GAGCTAGAACGATTCGCAGTTAATCCTGGCCTGTTAGAAACATCAGAAGGCTGTAGACAAATACTGGGAC
AGCTACAACCATCCCTTCAGACAGGATCAGAAGAACTTAGATCATTATATAATACAGTAGCAACCCTCTA
TTGTGTGCATCAAAGGATAGAGATAAAAGACACCAAGGAAGCTTTAGACAAGATAGAGGAAGAGCAAAAC
AAAAGTAAGACCACCGCACAGCAAGCGGCCGGCCGCTGATCTTCAGACCTGGAGGAGGAGATATGAGGGA
CAATTGGAGAAGTGAATTATATAAATATAAAGTAGTAAAAATTGAACCATTAGGAGTAGCACCCACCAAG
GCAAAGAGAAGAGTGGTGCAGAGAGAAAAAAGAGCAGTGGGAATAGGAGCTTTGTTCCTTGGGTTCTTGG
GAGCAGCAGGAAGCACTATGGGCGCAGCGTCAATGACGCTGACGGTACAGGCCAGACAATTATTGTCTGG
TATAGTGCAGCAGCAGAACAATTTGCTGAGGGCTATTGAGGCGCAACAGCATCTGTTGCAACTCACAGTC
TGGGGCATCAAGCAGCTCCAGGCAAGAATCCTGGCTGTGGAAAGATACCTAAAGGATCAACAGCTCCTGG
GGATTTGGGGTTGCTCTGGAAAACTCATTTGCACCACTGCTGTGCCTTGGAATGCTAGTTGGAGTAATAA
ATCTCTGGAACAGATTTGGAATCACACGACCTGGATGGAGTGGGACAGAGAAATTAACAATTACACAAGC
TTAATACACTCCTTAATTGAAGAATCGCAAAACCAGCAAGAAAAGAATGAACAAGAATTATTGGAATTAG
ATAAATGGGCAAGTTTGTGGAATTGGTTTAACATAACAAATTGGCTGTGGTATATAAAATTATTCATAAT
GATA
Features (pLannotate 1.2.2; 29 found; start..end, strand, type, name):
     91..191     +  CDS            Rev (fragment): human immunodeficiency virus 1 (HIV-1) Rev protein; rev; enhances nuclear export of unspliced and incompletely spliced viral mRNAs
    236..353     +  misc_feature   cPPT/CTS: central polypurine tract and central termination sequence of HIV-1
    401..1579    +  promoter       EF-1α promoter: strong constitutive promoter for human elongation factor EF-1α
   1600..1617    +  protein_bind   attB1 (fragment): mutant version of attB; core recombination site for the Gateway® BP reaction BP Clonase™
   1623..2975    +  CDS            DDR1 (fragment): DDR1_HUMAN - Also known as CAK, EDDR1, NEP, NTRK4, PTK3A, RTK6, TRKE. Experimental evidence at protein level: Swiss-Prot protein existence level 1. Tyrosine kinase that functions as cell surface receptor for fibrillar collagen and regulates cell attachment to the extracellular matrix, remodeling of the extracellular matrix, cell migration, differentiation, survival and cell proliferation. Collagen binding triggers a signaling pathway that involves SRC and leads to the activation of MAP kinases. Regulates remodeling of the extracellular matrix by up-regulation of the matrix metalloproteinases M
   2973..2993    -  protein_bind   attB2: mutant version of attB; core recombination site for the Gateway® BP reaction BP Clonase™
   2997..4154    +  CDS            PAK1 (fragment): PAK1_HUMAN - Experimental evidence at protein level: Swiss-Prot protein existence level 1. Protein kinase involved in intracellular signaling pathways downstream of integrins and receptor-type kinases that plays an important role in cytoskeleton dynamics, in cell adhesion, migration, proliferation, apoptosis, mitosis, and in vesicle-mediated transport processes (PubMed:11896197, PubMed:30290153). Can directly phosphorylate BAD and protects cells against apoptosis. Activated by interaction with CDC42 and RAC1. Functions as GTPase effector that links the Rho-related GTPases CDC42 and RAC1 to the
   4162..4180    -  protein_bind   attB4 (fragment): mutant version of attB; core recombination site for the Gateway® BP reaction BP Clonase™
   4236..4277    +  CDS            V5 tag: epitope tag from simian virus 5
   4403..4865    +  misc_feature   IRES: internal ribosome entry site (IRES) of the encephalomyocarditis virus (EMCV)
   4879..5476    +  CDS            PuroR (fragment): puromycin N-acetyltransferase; pac from Streptomyces; confers resistance to puromycin
   5492..6080    +  misc_feature   WPRE: woodchuck hepatitis virus posttranscriptional regulatory element
   6088..6153    +  CDS            nef (fragment): NEF_HV1Z2 - Experimental evidence at protein level: Swiss-Prot protein existence level 1. Extracellular Nef protein targets CD4(+) T-lymphocytes for apoptosis by interacting with CXCR4 surface receptors. From Human immunodeficiency virus type 1 group M subtype D (isolate Z2/CDC-Z34) (HIV-1).
   6155..6388    +  LTR            3' LTR (ΔU3): self-inactivating 3' long terminal repeat (LTR) from HIV-1
   6593..6697    +  promoter       AmpR promoter: bla
   6698..7558    +  CDS            AmpR: β-lactamase; bla; confers resistance to ampicillin, carbenicillin, and related antibiotics
   7729..8317    +  rep_origin     ori: high-copy-number ColE1/pMB1/pBR322/pUC origin of replication
   8500..8554    +  CDS            lacI (fragment): lac repressor; lacI; The lac repressor binds to the lac operator to inhibit transcription in E. coli. This inhibition can be relieved by adding lactose or isopropyl-β-D-thiogalactopyranoside (IPTG).
   8560..8653    +  rep_origin     SV40 ori (fragment): SV40 origin of replication
   8678..8715    +  CDS            lacI (fragment): lac repressor; lacI; The lac repressor binds to the lac operator to inhibit transcription in E. coli. This inhibition can be relieved by adding lactose or isopropyl-β-D-thiogalactopyranoside (IPTG).
   8728..8749    +  protein_bind   CAP binding site: CAP binding activates transcription in the presence of cAMP. E. coli catabolite activator protein
   8764..8794    +  promoter       lac promoter: promoter for the E. coli lac operon
   8798..8820    +  protein_bind   lac operator (fragment): The lac repressor binds to the lac operator to inhibit transcription in E. coli. This inhibition can be relieved by adding lactose or isopropyl-β-D-thiogalactopyranoside (IPTG). lac repressor encoded by lacI
   8852..8935    +  polyA_signal   SV40 poly(A) signal (fragment): SV40 polyadenylation signal
   9102..9431    +  CDS            nef (fragment): NEF_HV1BR - Experimental evidence at protein level: Swiss-Prot protein existence level 1. Extracellular Nef protein targets CD4(+) T-lymphocytes for apoptosis by interacting with CXCR4 surface receptors (PubMed:14990729). From Human immunodeficiency virus type 1 group M subtype B (isolate BRU/LAI) (HIV-1).
   9479..9736    +  LTR            5' LTR (truncated): truncated 5' long terminal repeat (LTR) from HIV-1
   9783..9908    +  misc_feature   HIV-1 Ψ: packaging signal of human immunodeficiency virus type 1
   9892..10230   +  CDS            HIV-1 gag (fragment): gag protein from human immunodeficiency virus 1; gag
  10405..10638   +  misc_feature   RRE: The Rev response element (RRE) of HIV-1 allows for Rev-dependent mRNA export from the nucleus to the cytoplasm.
