[The description below was written by a language model from this plasmid's Addgene catalogue record and pLannotate feature annotations shown in this document.]
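Description:
pHAGE-DDR1__PAK1 is a lentiviral expression plasmid of about 10.9 kb built on the pHAGE backbone and designed to deliver a human DDR1–PAK1 fusion gene into mammalian cells. It is propagated in E. coli through a high-copy ColE1/pUC-type origin with ampicillin selection from the bla gene. The HIV-1-derived transfer elements comprise a truncated 5' LTR, the Ψ packaging signal with an adjoining gag fragment, the Rev response element for nuclear export of the unspliced genomic RNA, the cPPT/CTS, and a self-inactivating ΔU3 3' LTR. Short annotated hits to nef, Rev and lacI, together with fragments of the SV40 origin and poly(A) signal, appear to be backbone remnants rather than functional genes. Because viral structural and enzymatic functions are absent, they would have to be provided in trans during packaging.

The payload is driven by the strong constitutive human EF-1α promoter. The insert was assembled by Gateway cloning: a fragment of DDR1, a collagen-activated receptor tyrosine kinase, lies between attB1 and attB2 and is followed by a fragment of the serine/threonine kinase PAK1 ending at an attB4 site. The attB2 site therefore forms the junction between the two fusion partners. A V5 epitope tag is annotated downstream of PAK1, but the record does not state whether it is read in frame with the fusion. An EMCV IRES then allows translation of puromycin N-acetyltransferase from the same transcript for selection of transduced cells, and a WPRE enhances transcript expression. The construct comes from a collection made for systematic functional annotation of somatic alterations in cancer, so its use is stable expression of this fusion to test its effects in cells.
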