Addgene plasmid #116813: pHAGE-DDR1__PAK1
Purpose: Lentiviral expression of DDR1__PAK1 fusion
Depositing lab: Gordon Mills & Kenneth Scott. Depositing organization: Baylor College of Medicine. Publication: Systematic Functional Annotation of Somatic Mutations in Cancer. Ng PK, Li J, Jeong KJ, Shao S, Chen H, Tsang YH, Sengupta S, Wang Z, Bhavana VH, Tran R, Soewito S, Minussi DC, Moreno D, Kong K, Dogruluk T, Lu H, Gao J, Tokheim C, Zhou DC, Johnson AM, Zeng J, Ip CKM, Ju Z, Wester M, Yu S, Li Y, Vellano CP, Schultz N, Karchin R, Ding L, Lu Y, Cheung LWT, Chen K, Shaw KR, Meric-Bernstam F, Scott KL, Yi S, Sahni N, Liang H, Mills GB. Cancer Cell. 2018 Mar 12;33(3):450-462.e10. doi: 10.1016/j.ccell.2018.01.021. PubMed 29533785.
Backbone
  Vector backbone: pHAGE
  Vector type: Lentiviral
Growth in bacteria
  Bacterial resistance: Ampicillin, 100 μg/mL
  Growth temperature: 37°C
  Growth strain: Stbl3
  Copy number: High Copy
Gene/Insert
  Gene/Insert name: DDR1__PAK1
  Species: H. sapiens (human)
  Cloning method: Gateway Cloning
Terms and licenses: Academic/Nonprofit Terms; Industry Terms: Not Available to Industry
How to cite: pHAGE-DDR1__PAK1 was a gift from Gordon Mills & Kenneth Scott (Addgene plasmid # 116813 ; http://n2t.net/addgene:116813 ; RRID:Addgene_116813)
