>Addgene plasmid #116813 | pHAGE-DDR1__PAK1 | depositor partial sequence | sequence record 219689 | insert
ATGGGACCAGAGGCCCTGTCATCTTTACTGCTGCTGCTCTTGGTGGCAAGTGGAGATGCTGACATGAAGG
GACATTTTGATCCTGCCAAGTGCCGCTATGCCCTGGGCATGCAGGACCGGACCATCCCAGACAGTGACAT
CTCTGCTTCCAGCTCCTGGTCAGATTCCACTGCCGCCCGCCACAGCAGGTTGGAGAGCAGTGACGGGGAT
GGGGCCTGGTGCCCCGCAGGGTCGGTGTTTCCCAAGGAGGAGGAGTACTTGCAGGTGGATCTACAACGAC
TGCACCTGGTGGCTCTGGTGGGCACCCAGGGACGGCATGCCGGGGGCCTGGGCAAGGAGTTCTCCCGGAG
CTACCGGCTGCGTTACTCCCGGGATGGTCGCCGCTGGATGGGCTGGAAGGACCGCTGGGGTCAGGAGGTG
ATCTCAGGCAATGAGGACCCTGAGGGAGTGGTGCTGAAGGACCTTGGGCCCCCCATGGTTGCCCGACTGG
TTCGCTTCTACCCCCGGGCTGACCGGGTCATGAGCGTCTGTCTGCGGGTAGAGCTCTATGGCTGCCTCTG
GAGGGATGGACTCCTGTCTTACACCGCCCCTGTGGGGCAGACAATGTATTTATCTGAGGCCGTGTACCTC
AACGACTCCACCTATGACGGACATACCGTGGGCGGACTGCAGTATGGGGGTCTGGGCCAGCTGGCAGATG
GTGTGGTGGGGCTGGATGACTTTAGGAAGAGTCAGGAGCTGCGGGTCTGGCCAGGCTATGACTATGTGGG
ATGGAGCAACCACAGCTTCTCCAGTGGCTATGTGGAGATGGAGTTTGAGTTTGACCGGCTGAGGGCCTTC
CAGGCTATGCAGGTCCACTGTAACAACATGCACACGCTGGGAGCCCGTCTGCCTGGCGGGGTGGAATGTC
GCTTCCGGCGTGGCCCTGCCATGGCCTGGGAGGGGGAGCCCATGCGCCACAACCTAGGGGGCAACCTGGG
GGACCCCAGAGCCCGGGCTGTCTCAGTGCCCCTTGGCGGCCGTGTGGCTCGCTTTCTGCAGTGCCGCTTC
CTCTTTGCGGGGCCCTGGTTACTCTTCAGCGAAATCTCCTTCATCTCTGATGTGGTGAACAATTCCTCTC
CGGCACTGGGAGGCACCTTCCCGCCAGCCCCCTGGTGGCCGCCTGGCCCACCTCCCACCAACTTCAGCAG
CTTGGAGCTGGAGCCCAGAGGCCAGCAGCCCGTGGCCAAGGCCGAGGGGAGCCCGACCGCCATCCTCATC
GGCTGCCTGGTGGCCATCATCCTGCTCCTGCTGCTCATCATTGCCCTCATGCTCTGGCGGCTGCACTGGC
GCAGGCTCCTCAGCAAGTCCCAGCTTTCTTGTACAAAGTGGTTCAATGTGAAGGCTGTGTCTGAGACTCC
TGCAGTGCCACCAGTTTCAGAAGATGAGGATGATGATGATGATGATGCTACCCCACCACCAGTGATTGCT
CCACGCCCAGAGCACACAAAATCTGTATACACACGGTCTGTGATTGAACCACTTCCTGTCACTCCAACTC
GGGACGTGGCTACATCTCCCATTTCACCTACTGAAAATAACACCACTCCACCAGATGCTTTGACCCGGAA
TACTGAGAAGCAGAAGAAGAAGCCTAAAATGTCTGATGAGGAGATCTTGGAGAAATTACGAAGCATAGTG
AGTGTGGGCGATCCTAAGAAGAAATATACACGGTTTGAGAAGATTGGACAAGGTGCTTCAGGCACCGTGT
ACACAGCAATGGATGTGGCCACAGGACAGGAGGTGGCCATTAAGCAGATGAATCTTCAGCAGCAGCCCAA
GAAAGAGCTGATTATTAATGAGATCCTGGTCATGAGGGAAAACAAGAACCCAAACATTGTGAATTACTTG
GACAGTTACCTCGTGGGAGATGAGCTGTGGGTTGTTATGGAATACTTGGCTGGAGGCTCCTTGACAGATG
TGGTGACAGAAACTTGCATGGATGAAGGCCAAATTGCAGCTGTGTGCCGTGAGTGTCTGCAGGCTCTGGA
GTTCTTGCATTCGAACCAGGTCATTCACAGAGACATCAAGAGTGACAATATTCTGTTGGGAATGGATGGC
TCTGTCAAGCTAACTGACTTTGGATTCTGTGCACAGATAACCCCAGAGCAGAGCAAACGGAGCACCATGG
TAGGAACCCCATACTGGATGGCACCAGAGGTTGTGACACGAAAGGCCTATGGGCCCAAGGTTGACATCTG
GTCCCTGGGCATCATGGCCATCGAAATGATTGAAGGGGAGCCTCCATACCTCAATGAAAACCCTCTGAGA
GCCTTGTACCTCATTGCCACCAATGGGACCCCAGAACTTCAGAACCCAGAGAAGCTGTCAGCTATCTTCC
GGGACTTTCTGAACCGCTGTCTCGAGATGGATGTGGAGAAGAGAGGTTCAGCTAAAGAGCTGCTACAGCA
TCAATTCCTGAAGATTGCCAAGCCCCTCTCCAGCCTCACTCCACTGATTGCTGCAGCTAAGGAGGCAACA
AAGAACAATCAC
